Addgene plasmid #21230: aMHC-puro rex-neo
Depositing lab: Mark Mercola. Depositing organization: Sanford Burnham Prebys Medical Discovery Institute. Publication: Lentiviral vectors and protocols for creation of stable hESC lines for fluorescent tracking and drug resistance selection of cardiomyocytes. Kita-Matsuo H, Barcova M, Prigozhina N, Salomonis N, Wei K, Jacot JG, Nelson B, Spiering S, Haverslag R, Kim C, Talantova M, Bajpai R, Calzolari D, Terskikh A, McCulloch AD, Price JH, Conklin BR, Chen HS, Mercola M. PLoS ONE. 2009 . 4(4):e5046. 10.1371/journal.pone.0005046 PubMed 19352491.
Backbone
  Vector backbone: SMPU
  Backbone size w/o insert (bp): 6753
  Vector type: Lentiviral
  Selectable markers: Puromycin ; Neomycin resistanct marker driven by Rex-1 promoter
Growth in bacteria
  Bacterial resistance: Ampicillin, 100 μg/mL
  Growth temperature: 37°C
  Growth strain: Stbl3
  Copy number: Unknown
Gene/Insert
  Gene/Insert name: alpha myosin heavy chain promoter (alt name: aMHC promoter)
  Species: M. musculus (mouse)
  Insert size (bp): 5470
  Cloning method: Restriction Enzyme; 5′ cloning site BamHI (not destroyed); 3′ cloning site AgeI (not destroyed)
  Sequencing primers: 5′ n/a
Terms and licenses: Academic/Nonprofit Terms; Industry Terms: Not Available to Industry
How to cite: aMHC-puro rex-neo was a gift from Mark Mercola (Addgene plasmid # 21230 ; http://n2t.net/addgene:21230 ; RRID:Addgene_21230)
