[The description below was written by a language model from this plasmid's Addgene catalogue record and pLannotate feature annotations shown in this document.]
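Description:
aMHC-puro rex-neo is an HIV-1-based lentiviral transfer plasmid built on the SMPU backbone and designed for drug selection of cardiomyocytes derived from human embryonic stem cells. It is propagated in E. coli through a high-copy ColE1/pUC-type origin with ampicillin resistance (bla), and a recombination-deficient strain (Stbl3) is recorded for growth, as is usual for repeat-containing lentiviral plasmids. The viral genome is transcribed from a CMV enhancer/promoter fused to a truncated 5' LTR, followed by the Ψ packaging signal and the cPPT/CTS element. A second truncated LTR lies downstream of the payload and closes the proviral unit. The remaining annotations (short tetracycline-resistance, rop, bom, lacI and SV40 fragments) appear to be backbone remnants rather than functional parts.

The payload consists of two selection cassettes. A mouse alpha myosin heavy chain promoter of about 5.5 kb, cloned between BamHI and AgeI, corresponds to the large unannotated stretch of the feature table upstream of the puromycin N-acetyltransferase coding sequence, so puromycin resistance is expected only in cells that activate this cardiac-specific promoter. Downstream, a neomycin/G418 resistance gene is, according to the catalogue entry, driven by the Rex-1 promoter, which is active in undifferentiated pluripotent cells; this promoter is also not annotated in the table but presumably occupies the gap before NeoR. Together, the arrangement allows G418 selection of stably transduced stem cell lines while undifferentiated, followed by puromycin enrichment of cardiomyocytes after differentiation, consistent with the associated publication on stable hESC lines for drug resistance selection of cardiomyocytes.
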