Features (pLannotate 1.2.2; 22 found; start..end, strand, type, name):
     50..353     +  enhancer       CMV enhancer: human cytomegalovirus immediate early enhancer
    354..557     +  promoter       CMV promoter: human cytomegalovirus (CMV) immediate early promoter
    571..751     +  LTR            5' LTR (truncated): truncated 5' long terminal repeat (LTR) from HIV-1
    798..923     +  misc_feature   HIV-1 Ψ: packaging signal of human immunodeficiency virus type 1
    973..1085    +  misc_feature   cPPT/CTS: central polypurine tract and central termination sequence of HIV-1
   1121..1139    +  LTR            3' LTR (ΔU3) (fragment): self-inactivating 3' long terminal repeat (LTR) from Moloney murine leukemia virus
   1141..1182    +  misc_feature   MCS (fragment): pBluescript multiple cloning site
   6642..7241    +  CDS            PuroR: puromycin N-acetyltransferase; pac from Streptomyces; confers resistance to puromycin
   7979..8782    +  CDS            NeoR/KanR: aminoglycoside phosphotransferase from Tn5; aph(3')-II (or nptII); confers resistance to neomycin, kanamycin, and G418 (Geneticin®)
   8782..8898    +  CDS            nef (fragment): NEF_HV1LA - Experimental evidence at protein level: Swiss-Prot protein existence level 1. Extracellular Nef protein targets CD4(+) T-lymphocytes for apoptosis by interacting with CXCR4 surface receptors. From Human immunodeficiency virus type 1 group M subtype B (isolate Lai) (HIV-1).
   8899..8938    -  polyA_signal   SV40 poly(A) signal (fragment): SV40 polyadenylation signal
   8961..9141    +  LTR            5' LTR (truncated): truncated 5' long terminal repeat (LTR) from HIV-1
   9163..9407    +  CDS            TcR (fragment): tetracycline efflux protein; tet; confers resistance to tetracycline
   9408..9456    -  misc_feature   bom (fragment): basis of mobility region from pBR322
   9558..9593    -  CDS            rop (fragment): Rop protein, which maintains plasmids at low copy number; rop
   9688..9792    +  promoter       AmpR promoter: bla
   9793..10653   +  CDS            AmpR: β-lactamase; bla; confers resistance to ampicillin, carbenicillin, and related antibiotics
  10824..11412   +  rep_origin     ori: high-copy-number ColE1/pMB1/pBR322/pUC origin of replication
  11595..11651   +  CDS            lacI (fragment): lac repressor; lacI; The lac repressor binds to the lac operator to inhibit transcription in E. coli. This inhibition can be relieved by adding lactose or isopropyl-β-D-thiogalactopyranoside (IPTG).
  11671..11968   +  promoter       SV40 promoter: SV40 enhancer and early promoter
  11983..12066   +  CDS            large T antigen (fragment): large T antigen from SV40 (simian virus 40)
  12089..12223   +  polyA_signal   SV40 poly(A) signal: SV40 polyadenylation signal
>Addgene plasmid #21230 | aMHC-puro rex-neo | depositor full sequence | sequence record 9835 | Author sequence
GGGCCCCAATTACGGGGTCATTAGTTCATAGCCCATATATGGAGTTCCGCGTTACATAACTTACGGTAAA
TGGCCCGCCTGGCTGACCGCCCAACGACCCCCGCCCATTGACGTCAATAATGACGTATGTTCCCATAGTA
ACGCCAATAGGGACTTTCCATTGACGTCAATGGGTGGAGTATTTACGGTAAACTGCCCACTTGGCAGTAC
ATCAAGTGTATCATATGCCAAGTACGCCCCCTATTGACGTCAATGACGGTAAATGGCCCGCCTGGCATTA
TGCCCAGTACATGACCTTATGGGACTTTCCTACTTGGCAGTACATCTACGTATTAGTCATCGCTATTACC
ATGGTGATGCGGTTTTGGCAGTACATCAATGGGCGTGGATAGCGGTTTGACTCACGGGGATTTCCAAGTC
TCCACCCCATTGACGTCAATGGGAGTTTGTTTTGGCACCAAAATCAACGGGACTTTCCAAAATGTCGTAA
CAACTCCGCCCCATTGACGCAAATGGGCGGTAGGCGTGTACGGTGGGAGGTCTATATAAGCAGAGCTGGT
TTAGTGAACCGGGTCTCTCTGGTTAGACCAGATCTGAGCCTGGGAGCTCTCTGGCTAACTAGGGAACCCA
CTGCTTAAGCCTCAATAAAGCTTGCCTTGAGTGCTTCAAGTAGTGTGTGCCCGTCTGTTGTGTGACTCTG
GTAACTAGAGATCCCTCAGACCCTTTTAGTCAGTGTGGAAAATCTCTAGCAGTGGCGCCCGAACAGGGAC
CTGAAAGCGAAAGGGAAACCAGAGGAGCTCTCTCGACGCAGGACTCGGCTTGCTGAAGCGCGCACGGCAA
GAGGCGAGGGGCGGCGACTGCAGAGTACGCCAAAAATTTTGACTAGCGGAGGCTAGAAGGAGAGAGATGG
GTGCGAGAGCGTCAGTATTAAGCGGGGGAAAATAAGCCCGGGATGGCAGTATTCATCCACAATTTTAAAA
GAAAAGGGGGGATTGGGGGGTACAGTGCAGGGGAAAGAATAGTAGACATAATAGCAACAGACATACAAAC
TAAAGAATTACAAAAACAAATTACAAAAATTCAAATTTTCGGGTTTATTACAGGGACAGCGGCCTATGGG
AATGAAAGACCCCACCTGTCGAGCTCCACCGCGGTGGCGGCCGCTCTAGAACTAGTGGATCCTGCAAGGT
CACACAAGGGTCTCCACCCACCAGGTGCCCTAGTCTCAATTTCAGTTTCCATGCCTTGTTCTCACAATGC
TGGCCTCCCCAGAGCTAATTTGGACTTTGTTTTTATTTCAAAAGGGCCTGAATGAGGAGTAGATCTTGTG
CTACCCAGCTCTAAGGGTGCCCGTGAAGCCCTCAGACCTGGAGCCTTTGCAACAGCCCTTTAGGTGGAAG
CAGAATAAAGCAATTTTCCTTAAAGCCAAAATCCTGCCTCTAGACTCTTCTTCTCTGACCTCGGTCCCTG
GGCTCTAGGGTGGGGAGGTGGGGCTTGGAAGAAGAAGGTGGGGAAGTGGCAAAAGCCGATCCCTAGGGCC
CTGTGAAGTTCGGAGCCTTCCCTGTACAGCACTGGCTCATAGATCCTCCTCCAGCCAAACATAGCAAGAA
GTGATACCTCCTTTGTGACTTCCCCAGGCCCAGTACCTGTCAGGTTGAAACAGGATTTAGAGAAGCCTCT
GAACTCACCTGAACTCTGAAGCTCATCCACCAAGCAAGCACCTAGGTGCCACTGCTAGTTAGTATCCTAC
GCTGATAATATGCAGAGCTGGGCCACAGAAGTCCTGGGGTGTAGGAACTGACCAGTGACTTTTCAGTCGG
CAAAGGTATGACCCCCTCAGCAGATGTAGTAATGTCCCCTTAGATCCCATCCCAGGCAGGTCTCTAAGAG
GACATGGGATGAGAGATGTAGTCATGTGGCATTCCAAACACAGCTATCCACAGTGTCCCTTGCCCCTTCC
ACTTAGCCAGGAGGACAGTAACCTTAGCCTATCTTTCTTCCTCCCCATCCTCCCAGGACACACCCCCTGG
TCTGCAGTATTCATTTCTTCCTTCACGTCCCCTCTGTGACTTCCATTTGCAAGGCTTTTGACCTCTGCAG
CTGCTGGAAGATAGAGTTTGGCCCTAGGTGTGGCAAGCCATCTCAAGAGAAAGCAGACAACAGGGGGACC
AGATTTTGGAAGGATCAGGAACTAAATCACTGGCGGGCCTGGGGGTAGAAAAAAGAGTGAGTGAGTCCGC
TCCAGCTAAGCCAAGCTAGTCCCCGAGATACTCTGCCACAGCTGGGCTGCTCGGGGTAGCTTTAGGAATG
TGGGTCTGAAAGACAATGGGATTGGAAGACATCTCTTTGAGTCTCCCCTCAACCCCACCTACAGACACAC
TCGTGTGTGGCCAGACTCCTGTTCAACAGCCCTCTGTGTTCTGACCACTGAGCTAGGCAACCAGAGCATG
GGCCCTGTGCTGAGGATGAAGAGTTGGTTACCAATAGCAAAAACAGCAGGGGAGGGAGAACAGAGAACGA
AATAAGGAAGGAAGAAGGAAAGGCCAGTCAATCAGATGCAGTCAGAAGAGATGGGAAGCCAACACACAGC
TTGAGCAGAGGAAACAGAAAAGGGAGAGATTCTGGGCATAAGGAGGCCACAGAAAGAAGAGCCCAGGCCC
CCCAAGTCTCCTCTTTATACCCTCATCCCGTCTCCCAATTAAGCCCACTCTTCTTCCTAGATCAGACCTG
AGCTGCAGCGAAGAGACCCGTAGGGAGGATCACACTGGATGAAGGAGATGTGTGGAGAAGTCCAGGGCAA
CCTAAGAGCCAGAGCCTAAAAGAGCAAGAGATAAAGGTGCTTCAAAGGTGGCCAGGCTGTGCACACAGAG
GGTCGAGGACTGGTGGTAGAGCCTCAAGATAAGGATGATGCTCAGAATGGGCGGGGGGGGGGATTCTGGG
GGGGGGAGAGAGAAGGTGAGAAGGAGCCTGGAACAGAGAATCTGGAAGCGCTGGAAACGATACCATAAAG
GGAAGAACCCAGGCTACCTTTAGATGTAAATCATGAAAGACAGGGAGAAGGGAAGCTGGAGAGAGTAGAA
GGACCCCGGGGCAAGACATGGAAGCAAGGACAAGCCAGGTTGAGCGCTCCGTGAAATCAGCCTGCTGAAG
GCAGAGCCCTGGTATGAGCACCAGAACAGCAGAGGCTAGGGTTAATGTCGAGACAGGGAACAGAAGGTAG
ACACAGGAACAGACAGAGACGGGGGAGCCAGGTAACAAAGGAATGGTCCTTCTCACCTGTGGCCAGAGCG
TCCATCTGTGTCCACATACTCTAGAATGTTCATCAGACTGCAGGGCTGGCTTGGGAGGCAGCTGGAAAGA
GTATGTGAGAGCCAGGGGAGACAAGGGGGCCTAGGAAAGGAAGAAGAGGGCAAACCAGGCCACACAAGAG
GGCAGAGCCCAGAACTGAGTTAACTCCTTCCTTGTTGCATCTTCCATAGGAGGCAGTGGGAACTCTGTGA
CCACCATCCCCCATGAGCCCCCACTACCCATACCAAGTTTGGCCTGAGTGGCATTCTAGGTTCCCTGAGG
ACAGAGCCTGGCCTTTGTCTCTTGGACCTGACCCAAGCTGACCCAATGTTCTCAGTACCTTATCATGCCC
TCAAGAGCTTGAGAACCAGGCAGTGACATATTAGGCCATGGGCTAACCCTGGAGCTTGCACACAGGAGCC
TCAAGTGACCTCCAGGGACACAGCTGCAGACAGGTGGCCTTTATCCCCAAAGAGCAACCATTTGGCATAG
GTGGCTGCAAATGGGAATGCAAGGTTGAATCAGGTCCCTTCAAGAATACTGCATGCAAGACCTAAGACCC
CTGGAGAGAGGGGTATGCTCCTGCCCCCACCCACCATAAGGGGAGTGAACTATCCTAGGGGGCTGGCGAC
CTTGGGGAGACACCACATTACTGAGAGTGCTGAGCCCAGAAAAACTGACCGCCCTGTGTCCTGCCCACCT
CCACACTCTAGAGCTATATTGAGAGGTGACAGTAGATAGGGTGGGAGCTGGTAGCAGGGAGAGTGTTCCT
GGGTGTGAGGGTGTAGGGGAAAGCCAGAGCAGGGGAGTCTGGCTTTGTCTCCTGAACACAATGTCTACTT
AGTTATAACAGGCATGACCTGCTAAAGACCCAACATCTACGACCTCTGAAAAGACAGCAGCCCTGGAGGA
CAGGGGTTGTCTCTGAGCCTTGGGTGCTTGATGGTGCCACAAAGGAGGGCATGAGTGTGAGTATAAGGCC
CCAGGAGCGTTAGAGAAGGGCACTTGGGAAGGGGTCAGTCTGCAGAGCCCCTATCCATGGAATCTGGAGC
CTGGGGCCAACTGGTGTAAATCTCTGGGCCTGCCAGGCATTCAAAGCAGCACCTGCATCCTCTGGCAGCC
TGGGGAGGCGGAAGGGAGCAACCCCCCACTTATACCCTTTCTCCCTCAGCCCCAGGATTAACACCTCTGG
CCTTCCCCCTTCCCACCTCCCATCAGGAGTGGAGGGTTGCAGAGGGAGGGTAAAAACCTACATGTCCAAA
CATCATGGTGCACGATATATGGATCAGTATGTGTAGAGGCAAGAAAGGAAATCTGCAGGCTTAACTGGGT
TAATGTGTAAAGTCTGTGTGCATGTGTGTGTGTCTGACTGAAAACGGGCATGGCTGTGCAGCTGTTCAGT
TCTGTGCGTGAGGTTACCAGACTGCAGGTTTGTGTGTAAATTGCCCAAGGCAAAGTGGGTGAATCCCTTC
CATGGTTTAAAGAGATTGGATGATGGCCTGCATCTCAAGGACCATGGAAAATAGAATGGACACTCTATAT
GTGTCTCTAAGCTAAGGTAGCAAGGTCTTTGGAGGACACCTGTCTAGAGATGTGGGCAACAGAGACTACA
GACAGTATCTGTACAGAGTAAGGAGAGAGAGGAGGGGGTGTAGAATTCTCTTACTATCAAAGGGAAACTG
AGTCGTGCACCTGCAAAGTGGATGCTCTCCCTAGACATCATGACTTTGTCTCTGGGGAGCCAGCACTGTG
GAACTTCAGGTCTGAGAGAGTAGGAGGCTCCCCTCAGCCTGAAGCTATGCAGATAGCCAGGGTTGAAAGG
GGGAAGGGAGAGCCTGGGATGGGAGCTTGTGTGTTGGAGGCAGGGGACAGATATTAAGCCTGGAAGAGAA
GGTGACCCTTACCCAGTTGTTCAACTCACCCTTCAGATTAAAAATAACTGAGGTAAGGGCCTGGGTAGGG
GAGGTGGTGTGAGACGCTCCTGTCTCTCCTCTATCTGCCCATCGGCCCTTTGGGGAGGAGGAATGTGCCC
AAGGACTAAAAAAAGGCCATGGAGCCAGAGGGGCGAGGGCAACAGACCTTTCATGGGCAAACCTTGGGGC
CCTGCTGTCCTCCTGTCACCTCCAGAGCCAAGGGATCAAAGGAGGAGGAGCCAGGACAGGAGGGAAGTGG
GAGGGAGGGTCCCAGCAGAGGACTCCAAATTTAGGCAGCAGGCATATGGGATGGGATATAAAGGGGCTGG
AGCACTGAGAGCTGTCAGAGATTTCTCCAACCCAGGTAAGAGGGAGTTTCGGGTGGGGGCTCTTCACCCA
CACCAGACCTCTCCCCACCTAGAAGGAAACTGCCTTTCCTGGAAGTGGGGTTCAGGCCGGTCAGAGATCT
GACAGGGTGGCCTTCCACCAGCCTGGGAAGTTCTCAGTGGCAGGAGGTTTCCACAAGAAACACTGGATGC
CCCTTCCCTTACGCTGTCTTCTCCATCTTCCTCCTGGGGATGCTCCTCCCCGTCTTGGTTTATCTTGGCT
CTTCGTCTTCAGCAAGATTTGCCCTGTGCTGTCCACTCCATCTTTCTCTACTGTCTCCGTGCCTTGCCTT
GCCTTCTTGCGTGTCCTTCCTTTCCACCCATTTCTCACTTCACCTTTTCTCCCCTTCTCATTTGTATTCA
TCCTTCCTTCCTTCCTTCCTTCCTTCCTTCCTTCCTTCCTTCCTTCCTTTCTCCCTTCCTTCCTTCCTTC
CTTCCTTCCTTCCTTCCTTCCTTCCTGTGTCAGAGTGCTGAGAATCACACCTGGGGTTCCCACCCTTATG
TAAACAATCTTCCAGTGAGCCACAGCTTCAGTGCTGCTGGGTGCTCTCTTACCTTCCTCACCCCCTGGCT
TGTCCTGTTCCATCCTGGTCAGGATCTCTAGATTGGTCTCCCAGCCTCTGCTACTCCTCTTCCTGCCTGT
TCCTCTCTCTGTCCAGCTGCGCCACTGTGGTGCCTCGTTCCAGCTGTGGTCCACATTCTTCAGGATTCTC
TGAAAAGTTAACCAGGTGAGAATGTTTCCCCTGTAGACAGCAGATCACGATTCTCCCGGAAGTCAGGCTT
CCAGCCCTCTCTTTCTCTGCCCAGCTGCCCGGCACTCTTAGCAAACCTCAGGCACCCTTACCCCACATAG
ACCTCTGACAGAGAAGCAGGCACTTTACATGGAGTCCTGGTGGGAGAGCCATAGGCTACGGTGTAAAAGA
GGCAGGGAAGTGGTGGTGTAGGAAAGTCAGGACTTCACATAGAAGCCTAGCCCACACCAGAAATGACAGA
CAGATCCCTCCTATCTCCCCCATAAGAGTTTGAGTCGACTGATCAAAAACCGGTCGCCACCATGACCGAG
TACAAGCCCACGGTGCGCCTCGCCACCCGCGACGACGTCCCCCGGGCCGTACGCACCCTCGCCGCCGCGT
TCGCCGACTACCCCGCCACGCGCCACACCGTCGACCCGGACCGCCACATCGAGCGGGTCACCGAGCTGCA
AGAACTCTTCCTCACGCGCGTCGGGCTCGACATCGGCAAGGTGTGGGTCGCGGACGACGGCGCCGCGGTG
GCGGTCTGGACCACGCCGGAGAGCGTCGAAGCGGGGGCGGTGTTCGCCGAGATCGGCCCGCGCATGGCCG
AGTTGAGCGGTTCCCGGCTGGCCGCGCAGCAACAGATGGAAGGCCTCCTGGCGCCGCACCGGCCCAAGGA
GCCCGCGTGGTTCCTGGCCACCGTCGGCGTCTCGCCCGACCACCAGGGCAAGGGTCTGGGCAGCGCCGTC
GTGCTCCCCGGAGTGGAGGCGGCCGAGCGCGCCGGGGTGCCCGCCTTCCTGGAGACCTCCGCGCCCCGCA
ACCTCCCCTTCTACGAGCGGCTCGGCTTCACCGTCACCGCCGACGTCGAGTGCCCGAAGGACCGCGCGAC
CTGGTGCATGACCCGCAAGCCCGGTGCCTGATAAGGGCGCGCCACCGATTCCTCCCGATAAGTAAATTAC
AGAAAAGCTTCAGGTTAAATGTAAGAGGATCTTAAATATTGATTTGGTTTTTGTCTTAATGGTGCCCGGC
GTATTTATAAGAACCATTAAATTTCACTAGACCGTTTGTAGTCAGGGGTGAACGCTGCATGACCCACGCT
CTCAAAGTGAGTTGTGTTGCTTTGCGGGAATCCAGCAGTCACATTAATGCTGGAAAAAGTTCAGGCAACT
AGTGTACTTTGTAGCGGGGTCCGGGAGAGGCTGGGGTCTAGAGTGGCGATGGGACGAAAGGGTAAAGAAA
GTTTTCGGTGTGTGTGTGTGTGTGTGTGTGTGTGTGTGTGTGTGTGTGTGTGTAGGTAGGTAGGTAGGTA
GAAACTGCATCCTCTGCTTGTGTAAATCCGGTTACATGTGTGTAACAGAGGTACTGAGATGTGACTGAGT
CTCAAGGCCAGGCGATCGGGATTCAGAAGAGGCATTTGCATAACTGAGCAAGAGCCTTTGCCCCACCCTT
CCACGCGGACCCAAGACAAGCGGACAGCTCTGGGTGGGTCACCTTGAAGCCAGGGGCCCGCCCACATCCC
CGCCCACACCCACCTTGAGCGCTTCTCATTGGGCATTCCAGCCTACCCAGCTCGGAGTTAGTTACTCCGT
AAGTGTGGCCGGAACAGAGTTCGTCCATCTAAAAAGGGAGGGGACCGGCGAACACATCTAGAGCCACCAT
GGGATCGGCCATTGAACAAGATGGATTGCACGCAGGTTCTCCGGCCGCTTGGGTGGAGAGGCTATTCGGC
TATGACTGGGCACAACAGACAATCGGCTGCTCTGATGCCGCCGTGTTCCGGCTGTCAGCGCAGGGGCGCC
CGGTTCTTTTTGTCAAGACCGACCTGTCCGGTGCCCTGAATGAACTGCAGGACGAGGCAGCGCGGCTATC
GTGGCTGGCCACGACGGGCGTTCCTTGCGCAGCTGTGCTCGACGTTGTCACTGAAGCGGGAAGGGACTGG
CTGCTATTGGGCGAAGTGCCGGGGCAGGATCTCCTGTCATCTCACCTTGCTCCTGCCGAGAAAGTATCCA
TCATGGCTGATGCAATGCGGCGGCTGCATACGCTTGATCCGGCTACCTGCCCATTCGACCACCAAGCGAA
ACATCGCATCGAGCGAGCACGTACTCGGATGGAAGCCGGTCTTGTCGATCAGGATGATCTGGACGAAGAG
CATCAGGGGCTCGCGCCAGCCGAACTGTTCGCCAGGCTCAAGGCGCGCATGCCCGACGGCGATGATCTCG
TCGTGACCCATGGCGATGCCTGCTTGCCGAATATCATGGTGGAAAATGGCCGCTTTTCTGGATTCATCGA
CTGTGGCCGGCTGGGTGTGGCGGACCGCTATCAGGACATAGCGTTGGCTACCCGTGATATTGCTGAAGAG
CTTGGCGGCGAATGGGCTGACCGCTTCCTCGTGCTTTACGGTATCGCCGCTCCCGATTCGCAGCGCATCG
CCTTCTATCGCCTTCTTGACGAGTTCTTCTGAAGGTACCTTTAAGACCAATGACTTACAAGGCAGCTGTA
GATCTTAGCCACTTTTTAAAAGAAAAGGGGGGACTGGAAGGGCTAATTCACTCCCAACGAAGACAAGATA
TCCTCGAGTTTATTTGTGAAATTTGTGATGCTATTGCTTTATTTGTAAGCAGCTGCTTTTTGCCTGTACT
GGGTCTCTCTGGTTAGACCAGATCTGAGCCTGGGAGCTCTCTGGCTAACTAGGGAACCCACTGCTTAAGC
CTCAATAAAGCTTGCCTTGAGTGCTTCAAGTAGTGTGTGCCCGTCTGTTGTGTGACTCTGGTAACTAGAG
ATCCCTCAGACCCTTTTAGTCAGTGTGGAAAATCTCTAGCAGCCAACGCGTCCGCGGTGTACCCGGCGCC
ACAGGTGCGGTTGCTGGCGCCTATATCGCCGACATCACCGATGGGGAAGATCGGGCTCGCCACTTCGGGC
TCATGAGCGCTTGTTTCGGCGTGGGTATGGTGGCAGGCCCCGTGGCCGGGGGACTGTTGGGCGCCATCTC
CTTGCATGCACCATTCCTTGCGGCGGCGGTGCTCAACGGCCTCAACCTACTACTGGGCTGCTTCCTAATG
CAGGAGTCGCATAAGGGAGAGCGTCGAATGGTGCACTCTCAGTACAATCTGCTCTGATGCCGCATAGTTA
AGCCAGCCCCGACACCCGCCAACACCCGCTGACGCGCCCTGACGGGCTTGTCTGCTCCCGGCATCCGCTT
ACAGACAAGCTGTGACCGTCTCCGGGAGCTGCATGTGTCAGAGGTTTTCACCGTCATCACCGAAACGCGC
GAGACGAAAGGGCCTCGTGATACGCCTATTTTTATAGGTTAATGTCATGATAATAATGGTTTCTTAGACG
TCAGGTGGCACTTTTCGGGGAAATGTGCGCGGAACCCCTATTTGTTTATTTTTCTAAATACATTCAAATA
TGTATCCGCTCATGAGACAATAACCCTGATAAATGCTTCAATAATATTGAAAAAGGAAGAGTATGAGTAT
TCAACATTTCCGTGTCGCCCTTATTCCCTTTTTTGCGGCATTTTGCCTTCCTGTTTTTGCTCACCCAGAA
ACGCTGGTGAAAGTAAAAGATGCTGAAGATCAGTTGGGTGCACGAGTGGGTTACATCGAACTGGATCTCA
ACAGCGGTAAGATCCTTGAGAGTTTTCGCCCCGAAGAACGTTTTCCAATGATGAGCACTTTTAAAGTTCT
GCTATGTGGCGCGGTATTATCCCGTATTGACGCCGGGCAAGAGCAACTCGGTCGCCGCATACACTATTCT
CAGAATGACTTGGTTGAGTACTCACCAGTCACAGAAAAGCATCTTACGGATGGCATGACAGTAAGAGAAT
TATGCAGTGCTGCCATAACCATGAGTGATAACACTGCGGCCAACTTACTTCTGACAACGATCGGAGGACC
GAAGGAGCTAACCGCTTTTTTGCACAACATGGGGGATCATGTAACTCGCCTTGATCGTTGGGAACCGGAG
CTGAATGAAGCCATACCAAACGACGAGCGTGACACCACGATGCCTGTAGCAATGGCAACAACGTTGCGCA
AACTATTAACTGGCGAACTACTTACTCTAGCTTCCCGGCAACAATTAATAGACTGGATGGAGGCGGATAA
AGTTGCAGGACCACTTCTGCGCTCGGCCCTTCCGGCTGGCTGGTTTATTGCTGATAAATCTGGAGCCGGT
GAGCGTGGGTCTCGCGGTATCATTGCAGCACTGGGGCCAGATGGTAAGCCCTCCCGTATCGTAGTTATCT
ACACGACGGGGAGTCAGGCAACTATGGATGAACGAAATAGACAGATCGCTGAGATAGGTGCCTCACTGAT
TAAGCATTGGTAACTGTCAGACCAAGTTTACTCATATATACTTTAGATTGATTTAAAACTTCATTTTTAA
TTTAAAAGGATCTAGGTGAAGATCCTTTTTGATAATCTCATGACCAAAATCCCTTAACGTGAGTTTTCGT
TCCACTGAGCGTCAGACCCCGTAGAAAAGATCAAAGGATCTTCTTGAGATCCTTTTTTTCTGCGCGTAAT
CTGCTGCTTGCAAACAAAAAAACCACCGCTACCAGCGGTGGTTTGTTTGCCGGATCAAGAGCTACCAACT
CTTTTTCCGAAGGTAACTGGCTTCAGCAGAGCGCAGATACCAAATACTGTCCTTCTAGTGTAGCCGTAGT
TAGGCCACCACTTCAAGAACTCTGTAGCACCGCCTACATACCTCGCTCTGCTAATCCTGTTACCAGTGGC
TGCTGCCAGTGGCGATAAGTCGTGTCTTACCGGGTTGGACTCAAGACGATAGTTACCGGATAAGGCGCAG
CGGTCGGGCTGAACGGGGGGTTCGTGCACACAGCCCAGCTTGGAGCGAACGACCTACACCGAACTGAGAT
ACCTACAGCGTGAGCATTGAGAAAGCGCCACGCTTCCCGAAGGGAGAAAGGCGGACAGGTATCCGGTAAG
CGGCAGGGTCGGAACAGGAGAGCGCACGAGGGAGCTTCCAGGGGGAAACGCCTGGTATCTTTATAGTCCT
GTCGGGTTTCGCCACCTCTGACTTGAGCGTCGATTTTTGTGATGCTCGTCAGGGGGGCGGAGCCTATGGA
AAAACGCCAGCAACGCGGCCTTTTTACGGTTCCTGGCCTTTTGCTGGCCTTTTGCTCACATGTTCTTTCC
TGCGTTATCCCCTGATTCTGTGGATAACCGTATTACCGCCTTTGAGTGAGCTGATACCGCTCGCCGCAGC
CGAACGACCGAGCGCAGCGAGTCAGTGAGCGAGGAAGCGGAAGAGCGCCCAATACGCAAACCGCCTCTCC
CCGCGCGTTGGCCGATTCATTAATGCAGCTGTGGAATGTGTGTCAGTTAGGGTGTGGAAAGTCCCCAGGC
TCCCCAGCAGGCAGAAGTATGCAAAGCATGCATCTCAATTAGTCAGCAACCAGGTGTGGAAAGTCCCCAG
GCTCCCCAGCAGGCAGAAGTATGCAAAGCATGCATCTCAATTAGTCAGCAACCATAGTCCCGCCCCTAAC
TCCGCCCATCCCGCCCCTAACTCCGCCCAGTTCCGCCCATTCTCCGCCCCATGGCTGACTAATTTTTTTT
ATTTATGCAGAGGCCGAGGCCGCCTCGGCCTCTGAGCTATTCCAGAAGTAGTGAGGAGGCTTTTTTGGAG
GCCTAGGCTAGAGATCATAATCAGCCATACCACATTTGTAGAGGTTTTACTTGCTTTAAAAAACCTCCCA
CACCTCCCCCTGAACCTGAAACATAAAATGAATGCAATTGTTGTTGTTAACTTGTTTATTGCAGCTTATA
ATGGTTACAAATAAAGCAATAGCATCACAAATTTCACAAATAAAGCATTTTTTTCACTGCATTCTAGTTG
TGGTTTGTCCAAACTCATCAATGTATCTTATCATGTCTGGATC
