>Addgene plasmid #21230 | aMHC-puro rex-neo | addgene partial sequence | sequence record 27024 | 21230 with pBluescriptSK
GGTGCCCTAGTCTCAATTTCAGTTTCCATGCCTTGTTCTCACAATGCTGGCCTCCCCAGAGCTAATTTGG
ACTTTGTTTTTATTTCAAAAGGGCCTGAATGAGGAGTAGATCTTGTGCTACCCAGCTCTAAGGGTGCCCG
TGAAGCCCTCAGACCTGGAGCCTTTGCAACAGCCCTTTAGGTGGAAGCAGAATAAAGCAATTTTCCTTAA
AGCCAAAATCCTGCCTCTAGACTCTTCTTCTCTGACCTCGGTCCCTGGGCTCTAGGGTGGGGAGGTGGGG
CTTGGAAGAAGAAGGTGGGGAAGTGGCAAAAGCCGATCCCTAGGGCCCTGTGAAGTTCGGAGCCTTCCCT
GTACAGCACTGGCTCATAGATCCTCCTCCAGCCAAACATAGCAAGAAGTGATACCTCCTTTGTGACTTCC
CCAGGCCCAGTACCTGTCAGGTTGAAACAGGATTTAGAGAAGCCTCTGAACTCACCTGAACTCTGAAGCT
CATCC
