>Addgene plasmid #21230 | aMHC-puro rex-neo | addgene partial sequence | sequence record 27025 | 21230 with CMV-F
GCTGGTTTAGTGACCGGGTCTCTCTGGTTAGACCAGATTTGAGCCTGGGAGCTCTCTGGCTAACTAGGGA
ACCCACTGCTTAAGCCTCAATAAAGCTTGCCTTGAGTGCTTCAAGTAGTGTGTGCCCGTCTGTTGTGTGA
CTCTGGTAACTAGAGATCCCTCAGACCCTTTTAGTCAGTGTGGAAAATCTCTAGCAGTGGCGCCCGAACA
GGGACCTGAAAGCGAAAGGGAAACCAGAGGAGCTCTCTCGACGCAGGACTCGGCTTGCTGAAGCGCGCAC
GGCAAGAGGCGAGGGGCGGCGACTGCAGAGTACGCCAAAATTTTGACTAGCGGAGGCTAGAAGGAGAGAG
ATGGGTGCGAGAGCGTCAGTATTAAGCGGGGGAAAATAAGCCCGGGATGGCAGTATTCATCCACAATTTT
AAAAGAAAAGGGGGGATTGGGGGGTACAGTGCAGGGGAAAGAATAGTAGACATAATAGCAACAGACATAC
AAACTAAAGAATTACAAAAACAAATTACAAAAATTCAAAATTTTCGGGTTTATTACAGGGACAGCGGCCT
ATGGAATGAAAGACCCCACCTGTCGAGCTCCACCGCGGTGGCGGCCGCTCTAGAACTAGTGGATCCTGCA
AGGTCACACAAGGGTCTCCACCCACCAGGTGCCCTAGTCTCAATTTCAGTTTCCATGCCCTTGTCTCACA
TGCTGGGCCTCCC
